>Addgene plasmid #107830 | pHBS1280 TDP43 RRM-GFP G348F | depositor full sequence | sequence record 203679 | pHBS1280 TDP43 RRM-GFP G348F sequence 5680 bps
CGCCATTCTGCCTGGGGACGTCGGAGCAAGCTTGATTTAGGTGACACTATAGAATACAAGCTACTTGTTC
TTTTTGCAGGATCCCATCGATTCGAATTCAAGGATCAACAAGTTTGTACAAAAAAGCAGGCTGGCGCCGG
TACCACCGGTGCCACCATGGGATCCATGTCTGAATATATTCGGGTAACCGAAGATGAGAACGATGAGCCC
ATTGAAATACCATCGGAAGACGATGGGACGGTGCTGCTCTCCACGGTTACAGCCCAGTTTCCAGGGGCGT
GTGGGCTTCGCTACAGGAATCCAGTGTCTCAGTGTATGAGAGGTGTCCGGCTGGTAGAAGGAATTCTGCA
TGCCCCAGATGCTGGCTGGGGAAATCTGGTGTATGTTGTCAACTATCCAAAAGATAACAAAAGAAAAATG
GATGAGACAGATGCTTCATCAGCAGTGAAAGTGAAAAGAGCAGTCCAGAAAACATCCAGTAAAGGAGAGG
AACTATTTACAGGTACTGTGCCTATCAAAGTCGAGCTGGACGGCGACGTAAACGGCCACAAGTTCAGCGT
GCGTGGCGAGGGCGAGGGCGATGCCACCGAGGGCAAGCTGACCCTGAAGTTCATCTGCACCACCGGCAAG
CTGCCGGTGCCGTGGCCGACCCTCGTGACCACCCTGACCTACGGCGTGCAGTGCTTCAGCCGCTACCCGG
ACCACATGAAGCGTCACGACTTCTTCAAGTCCGCCATGCCGGAAGGCTACGTCCAGGAGCGCACCATCGA
GTTCAAGGACGACGGCACCTACAAGACCCGCGCGGAGGTGAAGTTCGAGGGCGACACCCTGGTGAACCGC
ATCGAGCTGAAGGGCAACGACTTCAAGGAGGACGGCAACATCCTGGGTCACAAGCTGGAGTACAACCACA
ACAGCCACAACGTCCGTATCGAAGCCGACAAGCAGAAGAACGGCATCAAGGCTAACTTCAAGATCCGCCA
CAACGTTGAGGACGGCAGCCAGCAGGAAGCCGACCACAAACAGCAGAACACCCCGATCGGCGACGGCCCG
GTGCGCCTGCCGGACAACCACTATCTGAGCACCCAGACCACGCTGAGCAAAGACCCGAACGAGAAGCGCG
ATCACATGGTCCTGAAGGAGTTCGTGACGGCAGCCGGTATCACTAAAGGTGAAGATGAAAGTGGATCCAA
TGCCGAACCTAAGCACAATAGCAATAGACAGTTAGAAAGAAGTGGAAGATTTGGTGGTAATCCAGGTGGC
TTTGGGAATCAGGGTGGATTTGGTAATAGCAGAGGGGGTGGAGCTGGTTTGGGAAACAATCAAGGTAGTA
ATATGGGTGGTGGGATGAACTTTGGTGCGTTCAGCATTAATCCAGCCATGATGGCTGCCGCCCAGGCAGC
ACTACAGAGCAGTTGGGGTATGATGGGCATGTTAGCCAGCCAGCAGAACCAGTCATTCCCATCGGGTAAT
AACCAAAACCAAGGCAACATGCAGAGGGAGCCAAACCAGGCCTTCGGTTCTGGAAATAACTCTTATAGTG
GCTCTAATTCTGGTGCAGCAATTGGTTGGGGATCAGCATCCAATGCAGGGTCGGGCAGTGGTTTTAATGG
AGGCTTTGGCTCAAGCATGGATTCTAAGTCTTCTGGCTGGGGAATGTAGACCCAGCTTTCTTGTACAAAG
TGGTTGATCCTCTCGAGCCTCTAGAACTATAGTGAGTCGTATTACGTAGATCCAGACATGATAAGATACA
TTGATGAGTTTGGACAAACCACAACTAGAATGCAGTGAAAAAAATGCTTTATTTGTGAAATTTGTGATGC
TATTGCTTTATTTGTAACCATTATAAGCTGCAATAAACAAGTTAACAACAACAATTGCATTCATTTTATG
TTTCAGGTTCAGGGGGAGGTGTGGGAGGTTTTTTAATTCGCGGCCGCGGCGCCAATGCATTGGGCCCGGT
ACCCAGCTTTTGTTCCCTTTAGTGAGGGTTAATTGCGCGCTTGGCGTAATCATGGTCATAGCTGTTTCCT
GTGTGAAATTGTTATCCGCTCACAATTCCACACAACATACGAGCCGGAAGCATAAAGTGTAAAGCCTGGG
GTGCCTAATGAGTGAGCTAACTCACATTAATTGCGTTGCGCTCACTGCCCGCTTTCCAGTCGGGAAACCT
GTCGTGCCAGCTGCATTAATGAATCGGCCAACGCGCGGGGAGAGGCGGTTTGCGTATTGGGCGCTCTTCC
GCTTCCTCGCTCACTGACTCGCTGCGCTCGGTCGTTCGGCTGCGGCGAGCGGTATCAGCTCACTCAAAGG
CGGTAATACGGTTATCCACAGAATCAGGGGATAACGCAGGAAAGAACATGTGAGCAAAAGGCCAGCAAAA
GGCCAGGAACCGTAAAAAGGCCGCGTTGCTGGCGTTTTTCCATAGGCTCCGCCCCCCTGACGAGCATCAC
AAAAATCGACGCTCAAGTCAGAGGTGGCGAAACCCGACAGGACTATAAAGATACCAGGCGTTTCCCCCTG
GAAGCTCCCTCGTGCGCTCTCCTGTTCCGACCCTGCCGCTTACCGGATACCTGTCCGCCTTTCTCCCTTC
GGGAAGCGTGGCGCTTTCTCATAGCTCACGCTGTAGGTATCTCAGTTCGGTGTAGGTCGTTCGCTCCAAG
CTGGGCTGTGTGCACGAACCCCCCGTTCAGCCCGACCGCTGCGCCTTATCCGGTAACTATCGTCTTGAGT
CCAACCCGGTAAGACACGACTTATCGCCACTGGCAGCAGCCACTGGTAACAGGATTAGCAGAGCGAGGTA
TGTAGGCGGTGCTACAGAGTTCTTGAAGTGGTGGCCTAACTACGGCTACACTAGAAGGACAGTATTTGGT
ATCTGCGCTCTGCTGAAGCCAGTTACCTTCGGAAAAAGAGTTGGTAGCTCTTGATCCGGCAAACAAACCA
CCGCTGGTAGCGGTGGTTTTTTTGTTTGCAAGCAGCAGATTACGCGCAGAAAAAAAGGATCTCAAGAAGA
TCCTTTGATCTTTTCTACGGGGTCTGACGCTCAGTGGAACGAAAACTCACGTTAAGGGATTTTGGTCATG
AGATTATCAAAAAGGATCTTCACCTAGATCCTTTTAAATTAAAAATGAAGTTTTAAATCAATCTAAAGTA
TATATGAGTAAACTTGGTCTGACAGTTACCAATGCTTAATCAGTGAGGCACCTATCTCAGCGATCTGTCT
ATTTCGTTCATCCATAGTTGCCTGACTCCCCGTCGTGTAGATAACTACGATACGGGAGGGCTTACCATCT
GGCCCCAGTGCTGCAATGATACCGCGAGACCCACGCTCACCGGCTCCAGATTTATCAGCAATAAACCAGC
CAGCCGGAAGGGCCGAGCGCAGAAGTGGTCCTGCAACTTTATCCGCCTCCATCCAGTCTATTAATTGTTG
CCGGGAAGCTAGAGTAAGTAGTTCGCCAGTTAATAGTTTGCGCAACGTTGTTGCCATTGCTACAGGCATC
GTGGTGTCACGCTCGTCGTTTGGTATGGCTTCATTCAGCTCCGGTTCCCAACGATCAAGGCGAGTTACAT
GATCCCCCATGTTGTGCAAAAAAGCGGTTAGCTCCTTCGGTCCTCCGATCGTTGTCAGAAGTAAGTTGGC
CGCAGTGTTATCACTCATGGTTATGGCAGCACTGCATAATTCTCTTACTGTCATGCCATCCGTAAGATGC
TTTTCTGTGACTGGTGAGTACTCAACCAAGTCATTCTGAGAATAGTGTATGCGGCGACCGAGTTGCTCTT
GCCCGGCGTCAATACGGGATAATACCGCGCCACATAGCAGAACTTTAAAAGTGCTCATCATTGGAAAACG
TTCTTCGGGGCGAAAACTCTCAAGGATCTTACCGCTGTTGAGATCCAGTTCGATGTAACCCACTCGTGCA
CCCAACTGATCTTCAGCATCTTTTACTTTCACCAGCGTTTCTGGGTGAGCAAAAACAGGAAGGCAAAATG
CCGCAAAAAAGGGAATAAGGGCGACACGGAAATGTTGAATACTCATACTCTTCCTTTTTCAATATTATTG
AAGCATTTATCAGGGTTATTGTCTCATGAGCGGATACATATTTGAATGTATTTAGAAAAATAAACAAATA
GGGGTTCCGCGCACATTTCCCCGAAAAGTGCCACCTAAATTGTAAGCGTTAATATTTTGTTAAAATTCGC
GTTAAATTTTTGTTAAATCAGCTCATTTTTTAACCAATAGGCCGAAATCGGCAAAATCCCTTATAAATCA
AAAGAATAGACCGAGATAGGGT
[37 nt withheld, positions 4293-4329]
AAAGAACGTGGACTCCAACGTCAAAGG
[49 nt withheld, positions 4357-4405]
T
[91 nt withheld, positions 4407-4497]
G
[124 nt withheld, positions 4499-4622]
CCCATTCGCCATTCAGGCTGCGCAACTGTTGGGAAGGGCGATCGGTGCGGGCCTCTTCGCTATTACGCCA
GTCGACCATAGCCAATTCAATATGGCGTATATGGACTCATGCCAATTCAATATGGTGGATCTGGACCTGT
GCCAATTCAATATGGCGTATATGGACTCGTGCCAATTCAATATGGTGGATCTGGACCCCAGCCAATTCAA
TATGGCGGACTTGGCACCATGCCAATTCAATATGGCGGACTTGGCACTGTGCCAACTGGGGAGGGGTCTA
CTTGGCACGGTGCCAAGTTTGAGGAGGGGTCTTGGCCCTGTGCCAAGTCCGCCATATTGAATTGGCATGG
TGCCAATAATGGCGGCCATATTGGCTATATGCCAGGATCAATATATAGGCAATATCCAATATGGCCCTAT
GCCAATATGGCTATTGGCCAGGTTCAATACTATGTATTGGCCCTATGCCATATAGTATTCCATATATGGG
TTTTCCTATTGACGTAGATAGCCCCTCCCAATGGGCGGTCCCATATACCATATATGGGGCTTCCTAATAC
CGCCCATAGCCACTCCCCCATTGACGTCAATGGTCTCTATATATGGTCTTTCCTATTGACGTCATATGGG
CGGTCCTATTGACGTATATGGCGCCTCCCCCATTGACGTCAATTACGGTAAATGGCCCGCCTGGCTCAAT
GCCCATTGACGTCAATAGGACCACCCACCATTGACGTCAATGGGATGGCTCATTGCCCATTCATATCCGT
TCTCACGCCCCCTATTGACGTCAATGACGGTAAATGGCCCACTTGGCAGTACATCAATATCTATTAATAG
TAACTTGGCAAGTACATTACTATTGGAAGGACGCCAGGGTACATTGGCAGTACTCCCATTGACGTCAATG
GCGGTAAATGGCCCGCGATGGCTGCCAAGTACATCCCCATTGACGTCAATGGGGAGGGGCAATGACGCAA
ATGGGCGTTCCATTGACGTAAATGGGCGGTAGGCGTGCCTAATGGGAGGTCTATATAAGCAATGCTCGTT
TAGGGAAC
Features (pLannotate 1.2.2; 17 found; start..end, strand, type, name):
     35..53      +  promoter       SP6 promoter: promoter for bacteriophage SP6 RNA polymerase
    108..132     +  protein_bind   attB1: mutant version of attB; recombination site for the Gateway® BP reaction BP Clonase™
    478..1179    +  CDS            Superfolder GFP: Superfolder GFP is a basic (constitutively fluorescent) green fluorescent protein published in 2005, derived from Aequorea victoria. It is reported to be a very rapidly-maturing weak dimer.
   1660..1684    -  protein_bind   attB2: mutant version of attB; recombination site for the Gateway® BP reaction BP Clonase™
   1707..1724    -  promoter       T7 promoter (fragment): promoter for bacteriophage T7 RNA polymerase
   1729..1863    -  polyA_signal   SV40 poly(A) signal: SV40 polyadenylation signal
   1976..1994    -  promoter       T3 promoter: promoter for bacteriophage T3 RNA polymerase
   2039..2055    -  protein_bind   lac operator: The lac repressor binds to the lac operator to inhibit transcription in E. coli. This inhibition can be relieved by adding lactose or isopropyl-β-D-thiogalactopyranoside (IPTG). lac repressor encoded by lacI
   2063..2093    -  promoter       lac promoter: promoter for the E. coli lac operon
   2108..2129    -  protein_bind   CAP binding site: CAP binding activates transcription in the presence of cAMP. E. coli catabolite activator protein
   2142..2234    -  CDS            lacI (fragment): lac repressor; lacI; The lac repressor binds to the lac operator to inhibit transcription in E. coli. This inhibition can be relieved by adding lactose or isopropyl-β-D-thiogalactopyranoside (IPTG).
   2417..3005    -  rep_origin     ori: high-copy-number ColE1/pMB1/pBR322/pUC origin of replication
   3176..4036    -  CDS            AmpR: β-lactamase; bla; confers resistance to ampicillin, carbenicillin, and related antibiotics
   4037..4141    -  promoter       AmpR promoter: bla
   4194..4622    -  rep_origin     f1 ori (sequence partly withheld): f1 bacteriophage origin of replication; arrow indicates direction of (+) strand synthesis
   4627..4693    -  CDS            lacZα (fragment): LacZα fragment of β-galactosidase; lacZ fragment
   4696..5680    +  promoter       CMV IE94 promoter: enhancer/promoter region of simian cytomegalovirus major immediate early transcription unit IE94
