>Addgene plasmid #107830 | pHBS1280 TDP43 RRM-GFP G348F | addgene full sequence | sequence record 210063 | Addgene NGS Result
GCCATTCTGCCTGGGGACGTCGGAGCAAGCTTGATTTAGGTGACACTATAGAATACAAGCTACTTGTTCT
TTTTGCAGGATCCCATCGATTCGAATTCAAGGATCAACAAGTTTGTACAAAAAAGCAGGCTGGCGCCGGT
ACCACCGGTGCCACCATGGGATCCATGTCTGAATATATTCGGGTAACCGAAGATGAGAACGATGAGCCCA
TTGAAATACCATCGGAAGACGATGGGACGGTGCTGCTCTCCACGGTTACAGCCCAGTTTCCAGGGGCGTG
TGGGCTTCGCTACAGGAATCCAGTGTCTCAGTGTATGAGAGGTGTCCGGCTGGTAGAAGGAATTCTGCAT
GCCCCAGATGCTGGCTGGGGAAATCTGGTGTATGTTGTCAACTATCCAAAAGATAACAAAAGAAAAATGG
ATGAGACAGATGCTTCATCAGCAGTGAAAGTGAAAAGAGCAGTCCAGAAAACATCCAGTAAAGGAGAGGA
ACTATTTACAGGTACTGTGCCTATCAAAGTCGAGCTGGACGGCGACGTAAACGGCCACAAGTTCAGCGTG
CGTGGCGAGGGCGAGGGCGATGCCACCGAGGGCAAGCTGACCCTGAAGTTCATCTGCACCACCGGCAAGC
TGCCGGTGCCGTGGCCGACCCTCGTGACCACCCTGACCTACGGCGTGCAGTGCTTCAGCCGCTACCCGGA
CCACATGAAGCGTCACGACTTCTTCAAGTCCGCCATGCCGGAAGGCTACGTCCAGGAGCGCACCATCGAG
TTCAAGGACGACGGCACCTACAAGACCCGCGCGGAGGTGAAGTTCGAGGGCGACACCCTGGTGAACCGCA
TCGAGCTGAAGGGCAACGACTTCAAGGAGGACGGCAACATCCTGGGTCACAAGCTGGAGTACAACCACAA
CAGCCACAACGTCCGTATCGAAGCCGACAAGCAGAAGAACGGCATCAAGGCTAACTTCAAGATCCGCCAC
AACGTTGAGGACGGCAGCCAGCAGGAAGCCGACCACAAACAGCAGAACACCCCGATCGGCGACGGCCCGG
TGCGCCTGCCGGACAACCACTATCTGAGCACCCAGACCACGCTGAGCAAAGACCCGAACGAGAAGCGCGA
TCACATGGTCCTGAAGGAGTTCGTGACGGCAGCCGGTATCACTAAAGGTGAAGATGAAAGTGGATCCAAT
GCCGAACCTAAGCACAATAGCAATAGACAGTTAGAAAGAAGTGGAAGATTTGGTGGTAATCCAGGTGGCT
TTGGGAATCAGGGTGGATTTGGTAATAGCAGAGGGGGTGGAGCTGGTTTGGGAAACAATCAAGGTAGTAA
TATGGGTGGTGGGATGAACTTTGGTGCGTTCAGCATTAATCCAGCCATGATGGCTGCCGCCCAGGCAGCA
CTACAGAGCAGTTGGGGTATGATGGGCATGTTAGCCAGCCAGCAGAACCAGTCATTCCCATCGGGTAATA
ACCAAAACCAAGGCAACATGCAGAGGGAGCCAAACCAGGCCTTCGGTTCTGGAAATAACTCTTATAGTGG
CTCTAATTCTGGTGCAGCAATTGGTTGGGGATCAGCATCCAATGCAGGGTCGGGCAGTGGTTTTAATGGA
GGCTTTGGCTCAAGCATGGATTCTAAGTCTTCTGGCTGGGGAATGTAGACCCAGCTTTCTTGTACAAAGT
GGTTGATCCTCTCGAGCCTCTAGAACTATAGTGAGTCGTATTACGTAGATCCAGACATGATAAGATACAT
TGATGAGTTTGGACAAACCACAACTAGAATGCAGTGAAAAAAATGCTTTATTTGTGAAATTTGTGATGCT
ATTGCTTTATTTGTAACCATTATAAGCTGCAATAAACAAGTTAACAACAACAATTGCATTCATTTTATGT
TTCAGGTTCAGGGGGAGGTGTGGGAGGTTTTTTAATTCGCGGCCGCGGCGCCAATGCATTGGGCCCGGTA
CCCAGCTTTTGTTCCCTTTAGTGAGGGTTAATTGCGCGCTTGGCGTAATCATGGTCATAGCTGTTTCCTG
TGTGAAATTGTTATCCGCTCACAATTCCACACAACATACGAGCCGGGAGCATAAAGTGTAAAGCCTGGGG
TGCCTAATGAGTGAGCTAACTCACATTAATTGCGTTGCGCTCACTGCCCGCTTTCCAGTCGGGAAACCTG
TCGTGCCAGCTGCATTAATGAATCGGCCAACGCGCGGGGAGAGGCGGTTTGCGTATTGGGCGCTCTTCCG
CTTCCTCGCTCACTGACTCGCTGCGCTCGGTCGTTCGGCTGCGGCGAGCGGTATCAGCTCACTCAAAGGC
GGTAATACGGTTATCCACAGAATCAGGGGATAACGCAGGAAAGAACATGTGAGCAAAAGGCCAGCAAAAG
GCCAGGAACCGTAAAAAGGCCGCGTTGCTGGCGTTTTTCCATAGGCTCCGCCCCCCTGACGAGCATCACA
AAAATCGACGCTCAAGTCAGAGGTGGCGAAACCCGACAGGACTATAAAGATACCAGGCGTTTCCCCCTGG
AAGCTCCCTCGTGCGCTCTCCTGTTCCGACCCTGCCGCTTACCGGATACCTGTCCGCCTTTCTCCCTTCG
GGAAGCGTGGCGCTTTCTCATAGCTCACGCTGTAGGTATCTCAGTTCGGTGTAGGTCGTTCGCTCCAAGC
TGGGCTGTGTGCACGAACCCCCCGTTCAGCCCGACCGCTGCGCCTTATCCGGTAACTATCGTCTTGAGTC
CAACCCGGTAAGACACGACTTATCGCCACTGGCAGCAGCCACTGGTAACAGGATTAGCAGAGCGAGGTAT
GTAGGCGGTGCTACAGAGTTCTTGAAGTGGTGGCCTAACTACGGCTACACTAGAAGAACAGTATTTGGTA
TCTGCGCTCTGCTGAAGCCAGTTACCTTCGGAAAAAGAGTTGGTAGCTCTTGATCCGGCAAACAAACCAC
CGCTGGTAGCGGTGGTTTTTTTGTTTGCAAGCAGCAGATTACGCGCAGAAAAAAAGGATCTCAAGAAGAT
CCTTTGATCTTTTCTACGGGGTCTGACGCTCAGTGGAACGAAAACTCACGTTAAGGGATTTTGGTCATGA
GATTATCAAAAAGGATCTTCACCTAGATCCTTTTAAATTAAAAATGAAGTTTTAAATCAATCTAAAGTAT
ATATGAGTAAACTTGGTCTGACAGTTACCAATGCTTAATCAGTGAGGCACCTATCTCAGCGATCTGTCTA
TTTCGTTCATCCATAGTTGCCTGACTCCCCGTCGTGTAGATAACTACGATACGGGAGGGCTTACCATCTG
GCCCCAGTGCTGCAATGATACCGCGAGACCCACGCTCACCGGCTCCAGATTTATCAGCAATAAACCAGCC
AGCCGGAAGGGCCGAGCGCAGAAGTGGTCCTGCAACTTTATCCGCCTCCATCCAGTCTATTAATTGTTGC
CGGGAAGCTAGAGTAAGTAGTTCGCCAGTTAATAGTTTGCGCAACGTTGTTGCCATTGCTACAGGCATCG
TGGTGTCACGCTCGTCGTTTGGTATGGCTTCATTCAGCTCCGGTTCCCAACGATCAAGGCGAGTTACATG
ATCCCCCATGTTGTGCAAAAAAGCGGTTAGCTCCTTCGGTCCTCCGATCGTTGTCAGAAGTAAGTTGGCC
GCAGTGTTATCACTCATGGTTATGGCAGCACTGCATAATTCTCTTACTGTCATGCCATCCGTAAGATGCT
TTTCTGTGACTGGTGAGTACTCAACCAAGTCATTCTGAGAATAGTGTATGCGGCGACCGAGTTGCTCTTG
CCCGGCGTCAATACGGGATAATACCGCGCCACATAGCAGAACTTTAAAAGTGCTCATCATTGGAAAACGT
TCTTCGGGGCGAAAACTCTCAAGGATCTTACCGCTGTTGAGATCCAGTTCGATGTAACCCACTCGTGCAC
CCAACTGATCTTCAGCATCTTTTACTTTCACCAGCGTTTCTGGGTGAGCAAAAACAGGAAGGCAAAATGC
CGCAAAAAAGGGAATAAGGGCGACACGGAAATGTTGAATACTCATACTCTTCCTTTTTCAATATTATTGA
AGCATTTATCAGGGTTATTGTCTCATGAGCGGATACATATTTGAATGTATTTAGAAAAATAAACAAATAG
GGGTTCCGCGCACATTTCCCCGAAAAGTGCCACCTAAATTGTAAGCGTTAATATTTTGTTAAAATTCGCG
TTAAATTTTTGTTAAATCAGCTCATTTTTTAACCAATAGGCCGAAATCGGCAAAATCCCTTATAAATCAA
AAGAATAGACCGAGATAGGGT
[37 nt withheld, positions 4292-4328]
AAAGAACGTGGACTCCAACGTCAAAGG
[49 nt withheld, positions 4356-4404]
T
[91 nt withheld, positions 4406-4496]
G
[124 nt withheld, positions 4498-4621]
CCCATTCGCCATTCAGGCTGCGCAACTGTTGGGAAGGGCGATCGGTGCGGGCCTCTTCGCTATTACGCCA
GTCGACCGCCAATTCAATATGGCGTATATGGACTCATGCCAATTCAATATGGTGGATCTGGACCTGTGCC
AATTCAATATGGCGTATATGGACTCGTGCCAATTCAATATGGTGGATCTGGACCCCAGCCAATTCAATAT
GGCGGACTTGGCACCATGCCAATTCAATATGGCGGACCTGGCACTGTGCCAACTGGGGAGGGGTCTACTT
GGCACGGTGCCAAGTTTGAGGAGGGGTCTTGGCCCTGTGCCAAGTCCGCCATATTGAATTGGCATGGTGC
CAATAATGGCGGCCATATTGGCTATATGCCAGGATCAATATATAGGCAATATCCAATATGGCCCTATGCC
AATATGGCTATTGGCCAGGTTCAATACTATGTATTGGCCCTATGCCATATAGTATTCCATATATGGGTTT
TCCTATTGACGTAGATAGCCCCTCCCAATGGGCGGTCCCATATACCATATATGGGGCTTCCTAATACCGC
CCATAGCCACTCCCCCATTGACGTCAATGGTCTCTATATATGGTCTTTCCTATTGACGTCATATGGGCGG
TCCTATTGACGTATATGGCGCCTCCCCCATTGACGTCAATTACGGTAAATGGCCCGCCTGGCTCAATGCC
CATTGACGTCAATAGGACCACCCACCATTGACGTCAATGGGATGGCTCATTGCCCATTCATATCCGTTCT
CACGCCCCCTATTGACGTCAATGACGGTAAATGGCCCACTTGGCAGTACATCAATATCTATTAATAGTAA
CTTGGCAAGTACATTACTATTGGAAGTACGCCAGGGTACATTGGCAGTACTCCCATTGACGTCAATGGCG
GTAAATGGCCCGCGATGGCTGCCAAGTACATCCCCATTGACGTCAATGGGGAGGGGCAATGACGCAAATG
GGCGTTCCATTGACGTAAATGGGCGGTAGGCGTGCCTAATGGGAGGTCTATATAAGCAATGCTCGTTTAG
GGAACC
Features (pLannotate 1.2.2; 17 found; start..end, strand, type, name):
     34..52      +  promoter       SP6 promoter: promoter for bacteriophage SP6 RNA polymerase
    107..131     +  protein_bind   attB1: mutant version of attB; recombination site for the Gateway® BP reaction BP Clonase™
    477..1178    +  CDS            Superfolder GFP: Superfolder GFP is a basic (constitutively fluorescent) green fluorescent protein published in 2005, derived from Aequorea victoria. It is reported to be a very rapidly-maturing weak dimer.
   1659..1683    -  protein_bind   attB2: mutant version of attB; recombination site for the Gateway® BP reaction BP Clonase™
   1706..1723    -  promoter       T7 promoter (fragment): promoter for bacteriophage T7 RNA polymerase
   1728..1862    -  polyA_signal   SV40 poly(A) signal: SV40 polyadenylation signal
   1975..1993    -  promoter       T3 promoter: promoter for bacteriophage T3 RNA polymerase
   2038..2054    -  protein_bind   lac operator: The lac repressor binds to the lac operator to inhibit transcription in E. coli. This inhibition can be relieved by adding lactose or isopropyl-β-D-thiogalactopyranoside (IPTG). lac repressor encoded by lacI
   2062..2092    -  promoter       lac promoter: promoter for the E. coli lac operon
   2107..2128    -  protein_bind   CAP binding site: CAP binding activates transcription in the presence of cAMP. E. coli catabolite activator protein
   2141..2233    -  CDS            lacI (fragment): lac repressor; lacI; The lac repressor binds to the lac operator to inhibit transcription in E. coli. This inhibition can be relieved by adding lactose or isopropyl-β-D-thiogalactopyranoside (IPTG).
   2416..3004    -  rep_origin     ori: high-copy-number ColE1/pMB1/pBR322/pUC origin of replication
   3175..4035    -  CDS            AmpR: β-lactamase; bla; confers resistance to ampicillin, carbenicillin, and related antibiotics
   4036..4140    -  promoter       AmpR promoter: bla
   4193..4621    -  rep_origin     f1 ori (sequence partly withheld): f1 bacteriophage origin of replication; arrow indicates direction of (+) strand synthesis
   4626..4692    -  CDS            lacZα (fragment): LacZα fragment of β-galactosidase; lacZ fragment
   4699..5676    +  promoter       CMV IE94 promoter: enhancer/promoter region of simian cytomegalovirus major immediate early transcription unit IE94
