[The description below was written by a language model from this plasmid's Addgene catalogue record and pLannotate feature annotations shown in this document.]
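Description:
pHBS1280 TDP43 RRM-GFP G348F is a mammalian expression plasmid built on the pCS2-Dest backbone, about 5.7 kb in size. It is maintained in E. coli through a high-copy ColE1/pUC-type origin and selected with ampicillin via the β-lactamase gene. An f1 origin and remnants of the lac region (lac promoter/operator, lacZα and lacI fragments) are carried over from the parental vector. Two sequence records, one from the depositor and one from repository sequencing, differ by only a few nucleotides in length and give the same feature map.

The expression cassette is driven by the simian cytomegalovirus IE94 enhancer/promoter, followed by an SP6 promoter that would also allow in vitro transcription of sense RNA, and it ends in an SV40 polyadenylation signal. T7 (fragment) and T3 promoters lie downstream in the opposite orientation. The insert sits between attB1 and attB2 Gateway sites, although the record lists Gibson assembly as the cloning method. It is described as a human TARDBP (TDP-43) mutant liquid-liquid phase separation reporter. Automated annotation identifies only a superfolder GFP coding sequence inside this interval, with unannotated sequence of several hundred bases on each side that presumably encodes the TDP-43 portions. The name suggests that GFP takes the place of the RRM region, but the record does not explicitly define this architecture. The construct carries a G348F substitution, and its stated purpose is to test how sequence changes affect the properties of TDP43 droplets, presumably by fluorescence imaging of the GFP-tagged reporter in transfected mammalian cells.
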