Addgene plasmid #107830: pHBS1280 TDP43 RRM-GFP G348F
Purpose: To test the effect of sequence on TDP43 droplet properties
Depositing lab: Rajat Rohatgi. Depositing organization: Stanford University. Publication: Phase separation-deficient TDP43 remains functional in splicing. Schmidt HB, Barreau A, Rohatgi R. Nat Commun. 2019 Oct 25;10(1):4890. doi: 10.1038/s41467-019-12740-2. PubMed 31653829.
Backbone
  Vector backbone: pCS2-Dest
  Vector type: Mammalian Expression
Growth in bacteria
  Bacterial resistance: Ampicillin, 100 μg/mL
  Growth temperature: 37°C
  Growth strain: DH5alpha
  Copy number: High Copy
Gene/Insert
  Gene/Insert name: TARDBP mutant
  Species: H. sapiens (human)
  Mutation: G348F mutation in LLPS reporter
  Entrez Gene: TARDBP (a.k.a. ALS10, TDP-43)
  Cloning method: Gibson Cloning
Terms and licenses: Academic/Nonprofit Terms; Industry Terms: Not Available to Industry
How to cite: pHBS1280 TDP43 RRM-GFP G348F was a gift from Rajat Rohatgi (Addgene plasmid # 107830 ; http://n2t.net/addgene:107830 ; RRID:Addgene_107830)
